>Addgene plasmid #170463 | pHR-OptoCAR-mScarlet | addgene full sequence | sequence record 339024 | Addgene NGS Result
GTAACGCCATTTTGCAAGGCATGGAAAAATACCAAACCAAGAATAGAGAAGTTCAGATCAAGGGCGGGTA
CATGAAAATAGCTAACGTTGGGCCAAACAGGATATCTGCGGTGAGCAGTTTCGGCCCCGGCCCGGGGCCA
AGAACAGATGGTCACCGCAGTTTCGGCCCCGGCCCGAGGCCAAGAACAGATGGTCCCCAGATATGGCCCA
ACCCTCAGCAGTTTCTTAAGACCCATCAGATGTTTCCAGGCTCCCCCAAGGACCTGAAATGACCCTGCGC
CTTATTTGAATTAACCAATCAGCCTGCTTCTCGCTTCTGTTCGCGCGCTTCTGCTTCCCGAGCTCTATAA
AAGAGCTCACAACCCCTCACTCGGCGCGCCAGTCCTCCGACAGACTGAGTCGCCCGGGGGGGATCTGGAG
CTCTCGAGAATTCTCACGCGCGATCGCCACCATGGGCTGTGGCTGCAGCTCACACCCGGAAGATGACGGC
GGATCTGGAGGCTCCGGCGGATCTATGGTGGATAACAAATTCAATAAAGAAAAGACACGTGCCGGTGCGG
AAATCCATTCTCTGCCAAACCTGAATGTTGAGCAGAAGTTTGCCTTCATCGTGAGCCTGTTTGATGATCC
ATCTCAGAGCGCCAATCTGCTGGCCGAAGCCAAAAAACTGAACGATGCCCAGGCCCCAAAAACTAGCGCA
GACGCCCCCGCGTACCAGCAGGGCCAGAACCAGCTCTATAACGAGCTCAATCTAGGACGAAGAGAGGAGT
ACGATGTTTTGGACAAGAGACGTGGCCGGGACCCTGAGATGGGGGGAAAGCCGCAGAGAAGGAAGAACCC
TCAGGAAGGCCTGTACAATGAACTGCAGAAAGATAAGATGGCGGAGGCCTACAGTGAGATTGGGATGAAA
GGCGAGCGCCGGAGGGGCAAGGGGCACGATGGCCTTTACCAGGGTCTCAGTACAGCCACCAAGGACACCT
ACGACGCCCTTCACATGCAGGCCCTGCCCCCTCGGGATCCACCGGTCGCCACCATGGTGAGCAAGGGCGA
GGCAGTGATCAAGGAGTTCATGCGGTTCAAGGTGCACATGGAGGGCTCCATGAACGGCCACGAGTTCGAG
ATCGAGGGCGAGGGCGAGGGCCGCCCCTACGAGGGCACCCAGACCGCCAAGCTGAAGGTGACCAAGGGTG
GCCCCCTGCCCTTCTCCTGGGACATCCTGTCCCCTCAGTTCATGTACGGCTCCAGGGCCTTCACCAAGCA
CCCCGCCGACATCCCCGACTACTATAAGCAGTCCTTCCCCGAGGGCTTCAAGTGGGAGCGCGTGATGAAC
TTCGAGGACGGCGGCGCCGTGACCGTGACCCAGGACACCTCCCTGGAGGACGGCACCCTGATCTACAAGG
TGAAGCTCCGCGGCACCAACTTCCCTCCTGACGGCCCCGTAATGCAGAAGAAGACAATGGGCTGGGAAGC
GTCCACCGAGCGGTTGTACCCCGAGGACGGCGTGCTGAAGGGCGACATTAAGATGGCCCTGCGCCTGAAG
GACGGAGGCCGCTACCTGGCGGACTTCAAGACCACCTACAAGGCCAAGAAGCCCGTGCAGATGCCCGGCG
CCTACAACGTCGACCGCAAGTTGGACATCACCTCCCACAACGAGGACTACACCGTGGTGGAACAGTACGA
ACGCTCCGAGGGCCGCCACTCCACCGGCGGCATGGACGAGCTGTACAAGACCAGTTACCAGGGCCCTGGC
GCCACGAACTTCTCTCTGTTAAAGCAAGCAGGAGACGTGGAAGAAAACCCCGGTCCCACGCGTATGGGAG
TCAAAGTTCTGTTTGCCCTGATCTGCATCGCTGTGGCCGAGGCCAAATATCCGTACGACGTACCAGACTA
CGCAGGCGTCCAAGTCGAAACCATTAGTCCCGGCGATGGCAGAACATTTCCTAAAAGGGGACAAACATGT
GTCGTCCATTATACAGGCATGTTGGAGGACGGCAAAAAGGTGGACAGTAGTAGAGATCGCAATAAACCTT
TCAAATTCATGTTGGGAAAACAAGAAGTCATTAGGGGATGGGAGGAGGGCGTGGCTCAAATGTCCGTCGG
CCAACGCGCTAAGCTCACCATCAGCCCCGACTACGCATACGGCGCTACCGGACATCCCGGAATTATTCCC
CCTCACGCTACCTTGGTGTTTGACGTCGAACTGTTGAAGCTCGAGGGCGGAAGCGGAGGTAGTGGTGGAA
GCCTGAAGATTCAAGCTTATTTCAATGAGACTGCAGACCTGCCATGCCAATTTGCAAACTCTCAAAACCA
AAGCCTGAGTGAGCTAGTAGTATTTTGGCAGGACCAGGAAAACTTGGTTCTGAATGAGGTATACTTAGGC
AAAGAGAAATTTGACAGTGTTCATTCCAAGTATATGGGCCGCACAAGTTTTGATTCGGACAGTTGGACCC
TGAGACTTCACAATCTTCAGATCAAGGACAAGGGCTTGTATCAATGTATCATCCATCACAAAAAGCCCAC
AGGAATGATTCGCATCCACCAGATGAATTCTGAACTGTCAGTGCTTGCTAACTTCAGTCAACCTGAAATA
GTACCAATTTCTAATATAACAGAAAATGTGTACATAAATTTGACCTGCTCATCTATACACGGTTACCCAG
AACCTAAGAAGATGAGTGTTTTGCTAAGAACCAAGAATTCAACTATCGAGTATGATGGTATTATGCAGAA
ATCTCAAGATAATGTCACAGAACTGTACGACGTTTCCATCAGCTTGTCTGTTTCATTCCCTGATGTTACG
AGCAATATGACCATCTTCTGTATTCTGGAAACTGACAAGACGCGGCTTTTATCTTCACCTTTCTCTATAG
AGCTTGAGGACCCTCAGCCTCCCCCAGACCACATTCCTTGGATTACAGCTGTACTTCCAACAGTTATTAT
ATGTGTGATGGTTTTCTGTCTAATTCTATGGAAATGGAAGAAGAAGAAGCGGCCTCGGACTAGTGGCGGA
AGCGGAAGTTTGGCTACTACACTTGAACGTATTGAGAAGAACTTTGTCATTACTGACCCAAGATTGCCAG
ATAATCCCATTATATTCGCGTCCGATAGTTTCTTGCAGTTGACAGAATATAGCCGTGAAGAAATTTTGGG
AAGAAACTGCAGGTTTCTACAAGGTCCTGAAACTGATCGCGCGACAGTGAGAAAAATTAGAGATGCCATA
GATAACCAAACAGAGGTCACTGTTCAGCTGATTAATTATACAAAGAGTGGTAAAAAGTTCTGGAACCTCT
TTCACTTGCAGCCTATGCGAGATCAGAAGGGAGATGTCCAGTACTTTATTGGGGTTCAGTTGGATGGAAC
TGAGCATGTCCGAGATGCTGCCGAGAGAGAGGGAGTCATGCTGATTAAGAAAACTGCAGAAAATATTGAT
GAGGCGGCAAAAGAACTTTGAGCGGCCGCGACTCTAGAGTCGACCTGCAGGCATGCAAGCTTGATATCAA
GCTTATCGATAATCAACCTCTGGATTACAAAATTTGTGAAAGATTGACTGGTATTCTTAACTATGTTGCT
CCTTTTACGCTATGTGGATACGCTGCTTTAATGCCTTTGTATCATGCTATTGCTTCCCGTATGGCTTTCA
TTTTCTCCTCCTTGTATAAATCCTGGTTGCTGTCTCTTTATGAGGAGTTGTGGCCCGTTGTCAGGCAACG
TGGCGTGGTGTGCACTGTGTTTGCTGACGCAACCCCCACTGGTTGGGGCATTGCCACCACCTGTCAGCTC
CTTTCCGGGACTTTCGCTTTCCCCCTCCCTATTGCCACGGCGGAACTCATCGCCGCCTGCCTTGCCCGCT
GCTGGACAGGGGCTCGGCTGTTGGGCACTGACAATTCCGTGGTGTTGTCGGGGAAATCATCGTCCTTTCC
TTGGCTGCTCGCCTGTGTTGCCACCTGGATTCTGCGCGGGACGTCCTTCTGCTACGTCCCTTCGGCCCTC
AATCCAGCGGACCTTCCTTCCCGCGGCCTGCTGCCGGCTCTGCGGCCTCTTCCGCGTCTTCGCCTTCGCC
CTCAGACGAGTCGGATCTCCCTTTGGGCCGCCTCCCCGCATCGATACCGTCGACCTCGAGGGAATTAATT
CGAGCTCGGTACCTTTAAGACCAATGACTTACAAGGCAGCTGTAGATCTTAGCCACTTTTTAAAAGAAAA
GGGGGGACTGGAAGGGCTAATTCACTCCCAACGAAGACAAGATCTGCTTTTTGCTTGTACTGGGTCTCTC
TGGTTAGACCAGATCTGAGCCTGGGAGCTCTCTGGCTAACTAGGGAACCCACTGCTTAAGCCTCAATAAA
GCTTGCCTTGAGTGCTTCAAGTAGTGTGTGCCCGTCTGTTGTGTGACTCTGGTAACTAGAGATCCCTCAG
ACCCTTTTAGTCAGTGTGGAAAATCTCTAGCAGCATCTAGAATTAATTCCGTGTATTCTATAGTGTCACC
TAAATCGTATGTGTATGATACATAAGGTTATGTATTAATTGTAGCCGCGTTCTAACGACAATATGTACAA
GCCTAATTGTGTAGCATCTGGCTTACTGAAGCAGACCCTATCATCTCTCTCGTAAACTGCCGTCAGAGTC
GGTTTGGTTGGACGAACCTTCTGAGTTTCTGGTAACGCCGTCCCGCACCCGGAAATGGTCAGCGAACCAA
TCAGCAGGGTCATCGCTAGCCAGATCCTCTACGCCGGACGCATCGTGGCCGGCATCACCGGCGCCACAGG
TGCGGTTGCTGGCGCCTATATCGCCGACATCACCGATGGGGAAGATCGGGCTCGCCACTTCGGGCTCATG
AGCGCTTGTTTCGGCGTGGGTATGGTGGCAGGCCCCGTGGCCGGGGGACTGTTGGGCGCCATCTCCTTGC
ATGCACCATTCCTTGCGGCGGCGGTGCTCAACGGCCTCAACCTACTACTGGGCTGCTTCCTAATGCAGGA
GTCGCATAAGGGAGAGCGTCGAATGGTGCACTCTCAGTACAATCTGCTCTGATGCCGCATAGTTAAGCCA
GCCCCGACACCCGCCAACACCCGCTGACGCGCCCTGACGGGCTTGTCTGCTCCCGGCATCCGCTTACAGA
CAAGCTGTGACCGTCTCCGGGAGCTGCATGTGTCAGAGGTTTTCACCGTCATCACCGAAACGCGCGAGAC
GAAAGGGCCTCGTGATACGCCTATTTTTATAGGTTAATGTCATGATAATAATGGTTTCTTAGACGTCAGG
TGGCACTTTTCGGGGAAATGTGCGCGGAACCCCTATTTGTTTATTTTTCTAAATACATTCAAATATGTAT
CCGCTCATGAGACAATAACCCTGATAAATGCTTCAATAATATTGAAAAAGGAAGAGTATGAGTATTCAAC
ATTTCCGTGTCGCCCTTATTCCCTTTTTTGCGGCATTTTGCCTTCCTGTTTTTGCTCACCCAGAAACGCT
GGTGAAAGTAAAAGATGCTGAAGATCAGTTGGGTGCACGAGTGGGTTACATCGAACTGGATCTCAACAGC
GGTAAGATCCTTGAGAGTTTTCGCCCCGAAGAACGTTTTCCAATGATGAGCACTTTTAAAGTTCTGCTAT
GTGGCGCGGTATTATCCCGTATTGACGCCGGGCAAGAGCAACTCGGTCGCCGCATACACTATTCTCAGAA
TGACTTGGTTGAGTACTCACCAGTCACAGAAAAGCATCTTACGGATGGCATGACAGTAAGAGAATTATGC
AGTGCTGCCATAACCATGAGTGATAACACTGCGGCCAACTTACTTCTGACAACGATCGGAGGACCGAAGG
AGCTAACCGCTTTTTTGCACAACATGGGGGATCATGTAACTCGCCTTGATCGTTGGGAACCGGAGCTGAA
TGAAGCCATACCAAACGACGAGCGTGACACCACGATGCCTGTAGCAATGGCAACAACGTTGCGCAAACTA
TTAACTGGCGAACTACTTACTCTAGCTTCCCGGCAACAATTAATAGACTGGATGGAGGCGGATAAAGTTG
CAGGACCACTTCTGCGCTCGGCCCTTCCGGCTGGCTGGTTTATTGCTGATAAATCTGGAGCCGGTGAGCG
TGGGTCTCGCGGTATCATTGCAGCACTGGGGCCAGATGGTAAGCCCTCCCGTATCGTAGTTATCTACACG
ACGGGGAGTCAGGCAACTATGGATGAACGAAATAGACAGATCGCTGAGATAGGTGCCTCACTGATTAAGC
ATTGGTAACTGTCAGACCAAGTTTACTCATATATACTTTAGATTGATTTAAAACTTCATTTTTAATTTAA
AAGGATCTAGGTGAAGATCCTTTTTGATAATCTCATGACCAAAATCCCTTAACGTGAGTTTTCGTTCCAC
TGAGCGTCAGACCCCGTAGAAAAGATCAAAGGATCTTCTTGAGATCCTTTTTTTCTGCGCGTAATCTGCT
GCTTGCAAACAAAAAAACCACCGCTACCAGCGGTGGTTTGTTTGCCGGATCAAGAGCTACCAACTCTTTT
TCCGAAGGTAACTGGCTTCAGCAGAGCGCAGATACCAAATACTGTTCTTCTAGTGTAGCCGTAGTTAGGC
CACCACTTCAAGAACTCTGTAGCACCGCCTACATACCTCGCTCTGCTAATCCTGTTACCAGTGGCTGCTG
CCAGTGGCGATAAGTCGTGTCTTACCGGGTTGGACTCAAGACGATAGTTACCGGATAAGGCGCAGCGGTC
GGGCTGAACGGGGGGTTCGTGCACACAGCCCAGCTTGGAGCGAACGACCTACACCGAACTGAGATACCTA
CAGCGTGAGCTATGAGAAAGCGCCACGCTTCCCGAAGGGAGAAAGGCGGACAGGTATCCGGTAAGCGGCA
GGGTCGGAACAGGAGAGCGCACGAGGGAGCTTCCAGGGGGAAACGCCTGGTATCTTTATAGTCCTGTCGG
GTTTCGCCACCTCTGACTTGAGCGTCGATTTTTGTGATGCTCGTCAGGGGGGCGGAGCCTATGGAAAAAC
GCCAGCAACGCGGCCTTTTTACGGTTCCTGGCCTTTTGCTGGCCTTTTGCTCACATGTTCTTTCCTGCGT
TATCCCCTGATTCTGTGGATAACCGTATTACCGCCTTTGAGTGAGCTGATACCGCTCGCCGCAGCCGAAC
GACCGAGCGCAGCGAGTCAGTGAGCGAGGAAGCGGAAGAGCGCCCAATACGCAAACCGCCTCTCCCCGCG
CGTTGGCCGATTCATTAATGCAGCTGTGGAATGTGTGTCAGTTAGGGTGTGGAAAGTCCCCAGGCTCCCC
AGCAGGCAGAAGTATGCAAAGCATGCATCTCAATTAGTCAGCAACCAGGTGTGGAAAGTCCCCAGGCTCC
CCAGCAGGCAGAAGTATGCAAAGCATGCATCTCAATTAGTCAGCAACCATAGTCCCGCCCCTAACTCCGC
CCATCCCGCCCCTAACTCCGCCCAGTTCCGCCCATTCTCCGCCCCATGGCTGACTAATTTTTTTTATTTA
TGCAGAGGCCGAGGCCGCCTCGGCCTCTGAGCTATTCCAGAAGTAGTGAGGAGGCTTTTTTGGAGGCCTA
GGCTTTTGCAAAAAGCTTGGACACAAGACAGGCTTGCGAGATATGTTTGAGAATACCACTTTATCCCGCG
TCAGGGAGAGGCAGTGCGTAAAAAGACGCGGACTCATGTGAAATACTGGTTTTTAGTGCGCCAGATCTCT
ATAATCTCGCGCAACCTATTTTCCCCTCGAACACTTTTTAAGCCGTAGATAAACAGGCTGGGACACTTCA
CATGAGCGAAAAATACATCGTCACCTGGGACATGTTGCAGATCCATGCACGTAAACTCGCAAGCCGACTG
ATGCCTTCTGAACAATGGAAAGGCATTATTGCCGTAAGCCGTGGCGGTCTGTACCGGGTGCGTTACTGGC
GCGTGAACTGGGTATTCGTCATGTCGATACCGTTTGTATTTCCAGCTACGATCACGACAACCAGCGCGAG
CTTAAAGTGCTGAAACGCGCAGAAGGCGATGGCGAAGGCTTCATCGTTATTGATGACCTGGTGGATACCG
GTGGTACTGCGGTTGCGATTCGTGAAATGTATCCAAAAGCGCACTTTGTCACCATCTTCGCAAAACCGGC
TGGTCGTCCGCTGGTTGATGACTATGTTGTTGATATCCCGCAAGATACCTGGATTGAACAGCCGTGGGAT
ATGGGCGTCGTATTCGTCCCGCCAATCTCCGGTCGCTAATCTTTTCAACGCCTGGCACTGCCGGGCGTTG
TTCTTTTTAACTTCAGGCGGGTTACAATAGTTTCCAGTAAGTATTCTGGAGGCTGCATCCATGACACAGG
CAAACCTGAGCGAAACCCTGTTCAAACCCCGCTTTAAACATCCTGAAACCTCGACGCTAGTCCGCCGCTT
TAATCACGGCGCACAACCGCCTGTGCAGTCGGCCCTTGATGGTAAAACCATCCCTCACTGGTATCGCATG
ATTAACCGTCTGATGTGGATCTGGCGCGGCATTGACCCACGCGAAATCCTCGACGTCCAGGCACGTATTG
TGATGAGCGATGCCGAACGTACCGACGATGATTTATACGATACGGTGATTGGCTACCGTGGCGGCAACTG
GATTTATGAGTGGGCCCCGGATCTTTGTGAAGGAACCTTACTTCTGTGGTGTGACATAATTGGACAAACT
ACCTACAGAGATTTAAAGCTCTAAGGTAAATATAAAATTTTTAAGTGTATAATGTGTTAAACTACTGATT
CTAATTGTTTGTGTATTTTAGATTCCAACCTATGGAACTGATGAATGGGAGCAGTGGTGGAATGCCTTTA
ATGAGGAAAACCTGTTTTGCTCAGAAGAAATGCCATCTAGTGATGATGAGGCTACTGCTGACTCTCAACA
TTCTACTCCTCCAAAAAAGAAGAGAAAGGTAGAAGACCCCAAGGACTTTCCTTCAGAATTGCTAAGTTTT
TTGAGTCATGCTGTGTTTAGTAATAGAACTCTTGCTTGCTTTGCTATTTACACCACAAAGGAAAAAGCTG
CACTGCTATACAAGAAAATTATGGAAAAATATTCTGTAACCTTTATAAGTAGGCATAACAGTTATAATCA
TAACATACTGTTTTTTCTTACTCCACACAGGCATAGAGTGTCTGCTATTAATAACTATGCTCAAAAATTG
TGTACCTTTAGCTTTTTAATTTGTAAAGGGGTTAATAAGGAATATTTGATGTATAGTGCCTTGACTAGAG
ATCATAATCAGCCATACCACATTTGTAGAGGTTTTACTTGCTTTAAAAAACCTCCCACACCTCCCCCTGA
ACCTGAAACATAAAATGAATGCAATTGTTGTTGTTAACTTGTTTATTGCAGCTTATAATGGTTACAAATA
AAGCAATAGCATCACAAATTTCACAAATAAAGCATTTTTTTCACTGCATTCTAGTTGTGGTTTGTCCAAA
CTCATCAATGTATCTTATCATGTCTGGATCAACTGGATAACTCAAGCTAACCAAAATCATCCCAAACTTC
CCACCCCATACCCTATTACCACTGCCAATTACCTGTGGTTTCATTTACTCTAAACCTGTGATTCCTCTGA
ATTATTTTCATTTTAAAGAAATTGTATTTGTTAAATATGTACTACAAACTTAGTAGTTGGAAGGGCTAAT
TCACTCCCAAAGAAGACAAGATATCCTTGATCTGTGGATCTACCACACACAAGGCTACTTCCCTGATTAG
CAGAACTACACACCAGGGCCAGGGGTCAGATATCCACTGACCTTTGGATGGTGCTACAAGCTAGTACCAG
TTGAGCCAGATAAGGTAGAAGAGGCCAATAAAGGAGAGAACACCAGCTTGTTACACCCTGTGAGCCTGCA
TGGGATGGATGACCCGGAGAGAGAAGTGTTAGAGTGGAGGTTTGACAGCCGCCTAGCATTTCATCACGTG
GCCCGAGAGCTGCATCCGGAGTACTTCAAGAACTGCTGATATCGAGCTTGCTACAAGGGACTTTCCGCTG
GGGACTTTCCAGGGAGGCGTGGCCTGGGCGGGACTGGGGAGTGGCGAGCCCTCAGATCCTGCATATAAGC
AGCTGCTTTTTGCCTGTACTGGGTCTCTCTGGTTAGACCAGATCTGAGCCTGGGAGCTCTCTGGCTAACT
AGGGAACCCACTGCTTAAGCCTCAATAAAGCTTGCCTTGAGTGCTTCAAGTAGTGTGTGCCCGTCTGTTG
TGTGACTCTGGTAACTAGAGATCCCTCAGACCCTTTTAGTCAGTGTGGAAAATCTCTAGCAGTGGCGCCC
GAACAGGGACTTGAAAGCGAAAGGGAAACCAGAGGAGCTCTCTCGACGCAGGACTCGGCTTGCTGAAGCG
CGCACGGCAAGAGGCGAGGGGCGGCGACTGGTGAGTACGCCAAAAATTTTGACTAGCGGAGGCTAGAAGG
AGAGAGATGGGTGCGAGAGCGTCAGTATTAAGCGGGGGAGAATTAGATCGCGATGGGAAAAAATTCGGTT
AAGGCCAGGGGGAAAGAAAAAATATAAATTAAAACATATAGTATGGGCAAGCAGGGAGCTAGAACGATTC
GCAGTTAATCCTGGCCTGTTAGAAACATCAGAAGGCTGTAGACAAATACTGGGACAGCTACAACCATCCC
TTCAGACAGGATCAGAAGAACTTAGATCATTATATAATACAGTAGCAACCCTCTATTGTGTGCATCAAAG
GATAGAGATAAAAGACACCAAGGAAGCTTTAGACAAGATAGAGGAAGAGCAAAACAAAAGTAAGACCACC
GCACAGCAAGCGGCCGGCCGCTGATCTTCAGACCTGGAGGAGGAGATATGAGGGACAATTGGAGAAGTGA
ATTATATAAATATAAAGTAGTAAAAATTGAACCATTAGGAGTAGCACCCACCAAGGCAAAGAGAAGAGTG
GTGCAGAGAGAAAAAAGAGCAGTGGGAATAGGAGCTTTGTTCCTTGGGTTCTTGGGAGCAGCAGGAAGCA
CTATGGGCGCAGCGTCAATGACGCTGACGGTACAGGCCAGACAATTATTGTCTGGTATAGTGCAGCAGCA
GAACAATTTGCTGAGGGCTATTGAGGCGCAACAGCATCTGTTGCAACTCACAGTCTGGGGCATCAAGCAG
CTCCAGGCAAGAATCCTGGCTGTGGAAAGATACCTAAAGGATCAACAGCTCCTGGGGATTTGGGGTTGCT
CTGGAAAACTCATTTGCACCACTGCTGTGCCTTGGAATGCTAGTTGGAGTAATAAATCTCTGGAACAGAT
TTGGAATCACACGACCTGGATGGAGTGGGACAGAGAAATTAACAATTACACAAGCTTAATACACTCCTTA
ATTGAAGAATCGCAAAACCAGCAAGAAAAGAATGAACAAGAATTATTGGAATTAGATAAATGGGCAAGTT
TGTGGAATTGGTTTAACATAACAAATTGGCTGTGGTATATAAAATTATTCATAATGATAGTAGGAGGCTT
GGTAGGTTTAAGAATAGTTTTTGCTGTACTTTCTATAGTGAATAGAGTTAGGCAGGGATATTCACCATTA
TCGTTTCAGACCCACCTCCCAACCCCGAGGGGACCCGACAGGCCCGAAGGAATAGAAGAAGAAGGTGGAG
AGAGAGACAGAGACAGATCCATTCGATTAGTGAACGGATCTCGACGGTATCGCCAAATGGCAGTATTCAT
CCACAATTTTAAAAGAAAAGGGGGGATTGGGGGGTACAGTGCAGGGGAAAGAATAGTAGACATAATAGCA
ACAGACATACAAACTAAAGAATTACAAAAACAAATTACAAAAATTCAAAATTTTCGGGTTTATTACAGGG
ACAGCAGAGATCCAGTTTGGATCGATAAGCTTGATATCGAATTCCTGCAGCCCCGATAAAATAAAAGATT
TTATTTAGTCTCCAGAAAAAGGGGGGAATGAAAGACCCCACCTGTAGGTTTGGCAAGCTAGCTGCA
Features (pLannotate 1.2.2; 41 found; start..end, strand, type, name):
      1..408     +  promoter       SFFV promoter: spleen focus-forming virus long terminal repeat (LTR) promoter
    515..691     +  CDS            Zdk1: "Zdark" protein, derived from the Z subunit of protein A, that binds to the dark state of LOV2 and is released upon irradiation (Wang et al., 2016)
    695..1015    +  CDS            CD247 (fragment): CD3Z_HUMAN - Also known as CD3Z, T3Z, TCRZ. Experimental evidence at protein level: Swiss-Prot protein existence level 1. Part of the TCR-CD3 complex present on T-lymphocyte cell surface that plays an essential role in adaptive immune response. When antigen presenting cells (APCs) activate T-cell receptor (TCR), TCR- mediated signals are transmitted across the cell membrane by the CD3 chains CD3D, CD3E, CD3G and CD3Z. All CD3 chains contain immunoreceptor tyrosine-based activation motifs (ITAMs) in their cytoplasmic domain. Upon TCR engagement, these motifs become phosphorylated by Src family
   1034..1729    +  CDS            mScarlet: mScarlet is a basic (constitutively fluorescent) red fluorescent protein published in 2016, derived from synthetic construct. It has moderate acid sensitivity.
   1751..1806    +  CDS            P2A (fragment): 2A peptide from porcine teschovirus-1 polyprotein Eukaryotic ribosomes fail to insert a peptide bond between the Gly and Pro residues, yielding separate polypeptides.
   1814..1866    +  CDS            hGLuc (fragment): secreted Gaussia luciferase human codon-optimized
   1895..2215    +  CDS            DmrB: F36V mutant of FK506-binding protein FKBP12 binds synthetic ligands that do not bind wild-type FKBP
   2231..3046    +  CDS            CD86 (fragment): CD86_HUMAN - Also known as CD28LG2. Experimental evidence at protein level: Swiss-Prot protein existence level 1. (Microbial infection) Acts as a receptor for adenovirus subgroup B. From Homo sapiens (Human).
   3041..3358    +  CDS            miniSOG: miniSOG is a basic (constitutively fluorescent) cyan fluorescent protein published in 2011, derived from Arabidopsis thaliana. It requires the cofactor flavin for fluorescence.
   3462..3492    +  misc_feature   MCS (fragment): pUC18/19 multiple cloning site
   3493..3511    +  misc_feature   MCS (fragment): pBluescript multiple cloning site
   3511..4099    +  misc_feature   WPRE: woodchuck hepatitis virus posttranscriptional regulatory element
   4100..4122    +  misc_feature   MCS (fragment): pBluescript multiple cloning site
   4139..4207    +  CDS            nef (fragment): NEF_HV1Z2 - Experimental evidence at protein level: Swiss-Prot protein existence level 1. Extracellular Nef protein targets CD4(+) T-lymphocytes for apoptosis by interacting with CXCR4 surface receptors. From Human immunodeficiency virus type 1 group M subtype D (isolate Z2/CDC-Z34) (HIV-1).
   4209..4442    +  LTR            3' LTR (ΔU3): self-inactivating 3' long terminal repeat (LTR) from HIV-1
   4467..4485    -  promoter       SP6 promoter: promoter for bacteriophage SP6 RNA polymerase
   4713..4992    +  CDS            TcR (fragment): tetracycline efflux protein; tet; confers resistance to tetracycline
   4993..5041    -  misc_feature   bom (fragment): basis of mobility region from pBR322
   5143..5178    -  CDS            rop (fragment): Rop protein, which maintains plasmids at low copy number; rop
   5273..5377    +  promoter       AmpR promoter: bla
   5378..6238    +  CDS            AmpR: β-lactamase; bla; confers resistance to ampicillin, carbenicillin, and related antibiotics
   6409..6997    +  rep_origin     ori: high-copy-number ColE1/pMB1/pBR322/pUC origin of replication
   7180..7236    +  CDS            lacI (fragment): lac repressor; lacI; The lac repressor binds to the lac operator to inhibit transcription in E. coli. This inhibition can be relieved by adding lactose or isopropyl-β-D-thiogalactopyranoside (IPTG).
   7243..7572    +  promoter       SV40 promoter: SV40 enhancer and early promoter
   7772..7891    +  CDS            gpt (fragment): XGPT_ECOLI - Also known as gpp, gxu. Experimental evidence at protein level: Swiss-Prot protein existence level 1. Purine salvage pathway enzyme that catalyzes the transfer of the ribosyl-5-phosphate group from 5-phospho-alpha-D-ribose 1- diphosphate (PRPP) to the N9 position of the 6-oxopurines guanine and xanthine to form the corresponding ribonucleotides GMP (guanosine 5'- monophosphate) and XMP (xanthosine 5'-monophosphate), with the release of PPi. To a lesser extent, also acts on hypoxanthine (PubMed:9100006, PubMed:3886014). Does not ribophosphorylate adenine (PubMed:3886014). From Esch
   7891..8226    +  CDS            gpt (fragment): XGPT_ECOLI - Also known as gpp, gxu. Experimental evidence at protein level: Swiss-Prot protein existence level 1. Purine salvage pathway enzyme that catalyzes the transfer of the ribosyl-5-phosphate group from 5-phospho-alpha-D-ribose 1- diphosphate (PRPP) to the N9 position of the 6-oxopurines guanine and xanthine to form the corresponding ribonucleotides GMP (guanosine 5'- monophosphate) and XMP (xanthosine 5'-monophosphate), with the release of PPi. To a lesser extent, also acts on hypoxanthine (PubMed:9100006, PubMed:3886014). Does not ribophosphorylate adenine (PubMed:3886014). From Esch
   8321..8626    +  CDS            frsA (fragment): FRSA_ECOLI - Also known as yafA. Experimental evidence at protein level: Swiss-Prot protein existence level 1. Catalyzes the hydrolysis of esters (PubMed:15808744). Displays esterase activity toward pNP-butyrate (PubMed:15808744). May stimulate mixed-acid fermentation by acting as a fermentation/respiration switch that down-regulates respiration and up- regulates fermentation rates (PubMed:15169777). From Escherichia coli (strain K12).
   8630..8704    +  CDS            small t antigen (fragment): SV40 (simian virus 40) small t antigen
   8706..8771    +  intron         small t intron: SV40 (simian virus 40) small t antigen intron
   8901..8921    +  CDS            SV40 NLS: nuclear localization signal of SV40 (simian virus 40) large T antigen
   9240..9323    +  CDS            large T antigen (fragment): large T antigen from SV40 (simian virus 40)
   9346..9480    +  polyA_signal   SV40 poly(A) signal: SV40 polyadenylation signal
   9647..9976    +  CDS            nef (fragment): NEF_HV1BR - Experimental evidence at protein level: Swiss-Prot protein existence level 1. Extracellular Nef protein targets CD4(+) T-lymphocytes for apoptosis by interacting with CXCR4 surface receptors (PubMed:14990729). From Human immunodeficiency virus type 1 group M subtype B (isolate BRU/LAI) (HIV-1).
  10024..10281   +  LTR            5' LTR (truncated): truncated 5' long terminal repeat (LTR) from HIV-1
  10328..10453   +  misc_feature   HIV-1 Ψ: packaging signal of human immunodeficiency virus type 1
  10437..10775   +  CDS            HIV-1 gag (fragment): gag protein from human immunodeficiency virus 1; gag
  10950..11183   +  misc_feature   RRE: The Rev response element (RRE) of HIV-1 allows for Rev-dependent mRNA export from the nucleus to the cytoplasm.
  11560..11660   +  CDS            Rev (fragment): human immunodeficiency virus 1 (HIV-1) Rev protein; rev; enhances nuclear export of unspliced and incompletely spliced viral mRNAs
  11697..11814   +  misc_feature   cPPT/CTS: central polypurine tract and central termination sequence of HIV-1
  11851..11883   -  misc_feature   MCS (fragment): pBluescript multiple cloning site
  11927..11963   +  LTR            3' LTR (ΔU3) (fragment): self-inactivating 3' long terminal repeat (LTR) from Moloney murine leukemia virus
