[The description below was written by a language model from this plasmid's Addgene catalogue record and pLannotate feature annotations shown in this document.]
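Description:
pHR-OptoCAR-mScarlet is a self-inactivating HIV-1-based lentiviral transfer vector built on the pHR-SIN backbone, designed for expression of a synthetic, light-controllable chimeric antigen receptor in mammalian cells. It is maintained in E. coli through a high-copy ColE1/pUC-type origin and an ampicillin resistance gene. The viral portion carries a truncated 5' LTR, the Ψ packaging signal with a gag fragment, the RRE, cPPT/CTS, a WPRE downstream of the insert to enhance transcript expression, and a ΔU3 3' LTR that disables LTR promoter activity after integration. The backbone outside the LTRs also retains remnants of older vectors, including an SV40 promoter followed by gpt fragments and SV40 small t intron and polyadenylation sequences.

The roughly 3 kb OptoCAR insert is driven by the internal SFFV promoter and is annotated as a bicistronic open reading frame split by a P2A peptide. The first part joins Zdk1, which binds the dark state of the LOV2 domain and releases on illumination, to a fragment of the CD3ζ chain (CD247) containing signalling ITAMs, followed by mScarlet. The second part begins with a short match to Gaussia luciferase, plausibly its secretion signal, then DmrB (FKBP F36V, which binds synthetic dimerizer ligands) and a CD86 fragment. It ends in a region the annotation tool calls miniSOG; since miniSOG is a LOV2 derivative, this probably represents the LOV2 partner for Zdk1, although the record does not confirm it. The arrangement fits the stated purpose: receptor engagement depends on a dimerizer drug, while light dissociates the fluorescently tagged signalling module from the membrane component. This allows reversible optical control of receptor signalling, and the associated study used it to examine signal persistence in T cells.
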