Addgene plasmid #170463: pHR-OptoCAR-mScarlet
Purpose: Expresses an optically-controllable chimeric antigen receptor that is dependent on dimerizer drug, fused to mScarlet fluorophore
Depositing lab: John James. Depositing organization: University of Warwick. Publication: Quantifying persistence in the T-cell signaling network using an optically controllable antigen receptor. Harris MJ, Fuyal M, James JR. Mol Syst Biol. 2021 May;17(5):e10091. doi: 10.15252/msb.202010091. PubMed 33988299.
Backbone
  Vector backbone: pHR-SIN
  Vector type: Mammalian Expression, Lentiviral
Growth in bacteria
  Bacterial resistance: Ampicillin, 100 μg/mL
  Growth temperature: 37°C
  Growth strain: NEB Stable
  Copy number: High Copy
Gene/Insert
  Gene/Insert name: OptoCAR
  Species: Synthetic
  Insert size (bp): 3000
  Promoter: SFFV
  Tag / fusion protein: mScarlet (C terminal on insert)
  Cloning method: Restriction Enzyme; 5′ cloning site AsiSI (not destroyed); 3′ cloning site NotI (not destroyed)
  Sequencing primers: 5′ cttctgttcgcgcgcttctgcttc; 3′ CCAGAGGTTGATTATCGATAAGC
Terms and licenses: Academic/Nonprofit Terms; Industry Terms: Not Available to Industry
How to cite: pHR-OptoCAR-mScarlet was a gift from John James (Addgene plasmid # 170463 ; http://n2t.net/addgene:170463 ; RRID:Addgene_170463)
